>Addgene plasmid #216071 | AA303 | addgene full sequence | sequence record 431513 | Addgene NGS Result
TCGCGCGTTTCGGTGATGACGGTGAAAACCTCTGACACATGCAGCTCCCGGAGACGGTCACAGCTTGTCT
GTAAGCGGATGCCGGGAGCAGACAAGCCCGTCAGGGCGCGTCAGCGGGTGTTGGCGGGTGTCGGGGCTGG
CTTAACTATGCGGCATCAGAGCAGATTGTACTGAGAGTGCACCATATGCGGTGTGAAATACCGCACAGAT
GCGTAAGGAGAAAATACCGCATCAGGCGCCATTCGCCATTCAGGCTGCGCAACTGTTGGGAAGGGCGATC
GGTGCGGGCCTCTTCGCTATTACGCCAGCTGGCGAAAGGGGGATGTGCTGCAAGGCGATTAAGTTGGGTA
ACGCCAGGGTTTTCCCAGTCACGACGTTGTAAAACGACGGCCAGAGAATTCGAGCTCGGTACCTCGCGAA
TACATCTAGATGAAGACGGAAGCGAGGGCCTATTTCCCATGATTCCTTCATATTTGCATATACGATACAA
GGCTGTTAGAGAGATAATTAGAATTAATTTGACTGTAAACACAAAGATATTAGTACAAAATACGTGACGT
AGAAAGTAATAATTTCTTGGGTAGTTTGCAGTTTTAAAATTATGTTTTAAAATGGACTATCATATGCTTA
CCGTAACTTGAAAGTATTTCGATTTCTTGGCTTTATATATCTTGTGGAAAGGACGAAACACCGGAGACGC
TTTTTTCGTCTCAGTTGTAGCTCCCGAAACGTTGCTACAATAAGGCCGTCTGAAAAGATGTGCCGCAACG
CTCTGCCCCTTAAAGCTTCTGCTTTAAGGGGCATCGTTTATTTTTTTGTTTAAACCGTCCAGTCTTCGGA
ACCAAATCGGATCCCGGGCCCGTCGACTGCAGAGGCCTGCATGCAAGCTTGGTGTAATCATGGTCATAGC
TGTTTCCTGTGTGAAATTGTTATCCGCTCACAATTCCACACAACATACGAGCCGGAAGCATAAAGTGTAA
AGCCTGGGGTGCCTAATGAGTGAGCTAACTCACATTAATTGCGTTGCGCTCACTGCCCGCTTTCCAGTCG
GGAAACCTGTCGTGCCAGCTGCATTAATGAATCGGCCAACGCGCGGGGAGAGGCGGTTTGCGTATTGGGC
GCTCTTCCGCTTCCTCGCTCACTGACTCGCTGCGCTCGGTCGTTCGGCTGCGGCGAGCGGTATCAGCTCA
CTCAAAGGCGGTAATACGGTTATCCACAGAATCAGGGGATAACGCAGGAAAGAACATGTGAGCAAAAGGC
CAGCAAAAGGCCAGGAACCGTAAAAAGGCCGCGTTGCTGGCGTTTTTCCATAGGCTCCGCCCCCCTGACG
AGCATCACAAAAATCGACGCTCAAGTCAGAGGTGGCGAAACCCGACAGGACTATAAAGATACCAGGCGTT
TCCCCCTGGAAGCTCCCTCGTGCGCTCTCCTGTTCCGACCCTGCCGCTTACCGGATACCTGTCCGCCTTT
CTCCCTTCGGGAAGCGTGGCGCTTTCTCATAGCTCACGCTGTAGGTATCTCAGTTCGGTGTAGGTCGTTC
GCTCCAAGCTGGGCTGTGTGCACGAACCCCCCGTTCAGCCCGACCGCTGCGCCTTATCCGGTAACTATCG
TCTTGAGTCCAACCCGGTAAGACACGACTTATCGCCACTGGCAGCAGCCACTGGTAACAGGATTAGCAGA
GCGAGGTATGTAGGCGGTGCTACAGAGTTCTTGAAGTGGTGGCCTAACTACGGCTACACTAGAAGAACAG
TATTTGGTATCTGCGCTCTGCTGAAGCCAGTTACCTTCGGAAAAAGAGTTGGTAGCTCTTGATCCGGCAA
ACAAACCACCGCTGGTAGCGGTGGTTTTTTTGTTTGCAAGCAGCAGATTACGCGCAGAAAAAAAGGATCT
CAAGAAGATCCTTTGATCTTTTCTACGGGGTCTGACGCTCAGTGGAACGAAAACTCACGTTAAGGGATTT
TGGTCATGAGATTATCAAAAAGGATCTTCACCTAGATCCTTTTAAATTAAAAATGAAGTTTTAAATCAAG
CCCAATCTGAATAATGTTACAACCAATTAACCAATTCTGATTAGAAAAACTCATCGAGCATCAAATGAAA
CTGCAATTTATTCATATCAGGATTATCAATACCATATTTTTGAAAAAGCCGTTTCTGTAATGAAGGAGAA
AACTCACCGAGGCAGTTCCATAGGATGGCAAGATCCTGGTATCGGTCTGCGATTCCGACTCGTCCAACAT
CAATACAACCTATTAATTTCCCCTCGTCAAAAATAAGGTTATCAAGTGAGAAATCACCATGAGTGACGAC
TGAATCCGGTGAGAATGGCAAAAGTTTATGCATTTCTTTCCAGACTTGTTCAACAGGCCAGCCATTACGC
TCGTCATCAAAATCACTCGCATCAACCAAACCGTTATTCATTCGTGATTGCGCCTGAGCGAGACGAAATA
CGCGATCGCTGTTAAAAGGACAATTACAAACAGGAATCGAATGCAACCGGCGCAGGAACACTGCCAGCGC
ATCAACAATATTTTCACCTGAATCAGGATATTCTTCTAATACCTGGAATGCTGTTTTTCCGGGGATCGCA
GTGGTGAGTAACCATGCATCATCAGGAGTACGGATAAAATGCTTGATGGTCGGAAGAGGCATAAATTCCG
TCAGCCAGTTTAGTCTGACCATCTCATCTGTAACATCATTGGCAACGCTACCTTTGCCATGTTTCAGAAA
CAACTCTGGCGCATCGGGCTTCCCATACAAGCGATAGATTGTCGCACCTGATTGCCCGACATTATCGCGA
GCCCATTTATACCCATATAAATCAGCATCCATGTTGGAATTTAATCGCGGCCTCGACGTTTCCCGTTGAA
TATGGCTCATAACACCCCTTGTATTACTGTTTATGTAAGCAGACAGTTTTATTGTTCATGATGATATATT
TTTATCTTGTGCAATGTAACATCAGAGATTTTGAGACACGGGCCAGAGCTGCA
Features (pLannotate 1.2.2; 11 found; start..end, strand, type, name):
    137..236     +  misc_feature   bom (fragment): basis of mobility region from pBR322
    242..399     -  CDS            lacZα (fragment): LacZα fragment of β-galactosidase; lacZ fragment
    444..684     +  promoter       U6 promoter: RNA polymerase III promoter for human U6 snRNA
    730..810     +  misc_RNA       Nm tracrRNA (fragment): trans-activating CRISPR RNA for the Neisseria meningitidis CRISPR/Cas9 system (Hou et al., 2013)
    927..943     -  protein_bind   lac operator: The lac repressor binds to the lac operator to inhibit transcription in E. coli. This inhibition can be relieved by adding lactose or isopropyl-β-D-thiogalactopyranoside (IPTG). lac repressor encoded by lacI
    951..981     -  promoter       lac promoter: promoter for the E. coli lac operon
    996..1017    -  protein_bind   CAP binding site: CAP binding activates transcription in the presence of cAMP. E. coli catabolite activator protein
   1030..1122    -  CDS            lacI (fragment): lac repressor; lacI; The lac repressor binds to the lac operator to inhibit transcription in E. coli. This inhibition can be relieved by adding lactose or isopropyl-β-D-thiogalactopyranoside (IPTG).
   1305..1893    -  rep_origin     ori: high-copy-number ColE1/pMB1/pBR322/pUC origin of replication
   2071..2880    -  CDS            KanR: aminoglycoside phosphotransferase; aph(3')-Ia; confers resistance to kanamycin in bacteria or G418 (Geneticin®) in eukaryotes
   2987..35      +  CDS            rop (fragment) (across the origin): Rop protein, which maintains plasmids at low copy number; rop
