[The description below was written by a language model from this plasmid's Addgene catalogue record and pLannotate feature annotations shown in this document.]
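Description:
AA303 is a small (about 3 kb) fragment-donor plasmid from the Fragmid modular assembly toolkit, built on the pUC57-Kan cloning backbone. It is not a finished expression vector. It stores a single "guide cassette" module that is meant to be combined with other Fragmid fragments and a destination vector to build complete CRISPR constructs. It is propagated in E. coli through a high-copy ColE1/pUC-type origin and selected with kanamycin via the aph(3')-Ia (KanR) gene. The remaining annotated features are backbone remnants with no role in the payload: fragments of lacZα, lacI, bom and rop, together with the lac promoter, lac operator and CAP binding site.

The insert is a guide RNA expression unit for the Nme2 Cas9 system from Neisseria meningitidis. A human U6 RNA polymerase III promoter (U6_v1) sits upstream of a pair of BsmBI type IIS restriction sites (BsmBI_v0 and BsmBI_v6), followed by the Nme2 tracrRNA-derived scaffold (trRNA_v1) and a terminator (terminator_v1). The feature table confirms the U6 promoter and a partial match to the N. meningitidis tracrRNA immediately downstream, with a short gap between them that is consistent with the BsmBI cloning site. The restriction sites and terminator are not themselves annotated. In this arrangement, BsmBI digestion would allow a spacer sequence, or a pooled library of spacers, to be ligated between the promoter and the scaffold, so that U6 transcribes a complete single guide RNA. The record gives the purpose only as guide expression. No Cas protein, mammalian selection marker or viral element is present in this fragment, so those functions would have to come from other modules in the assembly.
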