Addgene plasmid #216071: AA303
Purpose: Fragmid fragment: (guide cassette) guide expression
Depositing lab: John Doench. Depositing organization: Broad Institute. Publication: Modular vector assembly enables rapid assessment of emerging CRISPR technologies. McGee AV, Liu YV, Griffith AL, Szegletes ZM, Wen B, Kraus C, Miller NW, Steger RJ, Escude Velasco B, Bosch JA, Zirin JD, Viswanatha R, Sontheimer EJ, Goodale A, Greene MA, Green TM, Doench JG. Cell Genom. 2024 Mar 13;4(3):100519. doi: 10.1016/j.xgen.2024.100519. PubMed 38484704.
Backbone
  Vector backbone: pUC57-Kan
  Vector type: CRISPR ; Fragment
Growth in bacteria
  Bacterial resistance: Kanamycin, 50 μg/mL
  Growth temperature: 37°C
  Growth strain: DH5alpha
  Copy number: Unknown
Gene/Insert
  Gene/Insert name: U6_v1; BsmBI_v0; BsmBI_v6; trRNA_v1 [Nme2]; terminator_v1
  Species: Neisseria meningitidis
  Cloning method: Unknown
Resource information
  A portion of this plasmid was derived from a plasmid made by: Genscript ID: U289KHE230-29
Terms and licenses: Academic/Nonprofit Terms; Industry Terms: Not Available to Industry
Depositor comments: Please visit https://www.biorxiv.org/content/10.1101/2023.10.25.564061v1 for bioRxiv preprint.
How to cite: AA303 was a gift from John Doench (Addgene plasmid # 216071 ; http://n2t.net/addgene:216071 ; RRID:Addgene_216071)
